>Addgene plasmid #50294 | pAGM5331 | addgene full sequence | sequence record 497537 | Addgene NGS Result
GAGCAGCAACGATGTTACGCAGCAGGGCAGTCGCCCTAAAACAAAGTTAAACATCATGAGGGAAGCGGTG
ATCGCCGAAGTATCGACTCAACTATCAGAGGTAGTTGGCGTCATCGAGCGCCATCTCGAACCGACGTTGC
TGGCCGTACATTTGTACGGCTCCGCAGTGGATGGCGGCCTGAAGCCACACAGCGATATTGATTTGCTGGT
TACGGTGACCGTAAGGCTTGATGAAACAACGCGGCGAGCTTTGATCAACGACCTTTTGGAAACTTCGGCT
TCCCCTGGAGAGAGCGAGATTCTCCGCGCTGTAGAAGTCACCATTGTTGTGCACGACGACATCATTCCGT
GGCGTTATCCAGCTAAGCGCGAACTGCAATTTGGAGAATGGCAGCGCAATGACATTCTTGCAGGTATCTT
CGAGCCAGCCACGATCGACATTGATCTGGCTATCTTGCTGACAAAAGCAAGAGAACATAGCGTTGCCTTG
GTAGGTCCAGCGGCGGAGGAACTCTTTGATCCGGTTCCTGAACAGGATCTATTTGAGGCGCTAAATGAAA
CCTTAACGCTATGGAACTCGCCGCCCGACTGGGCTGGCGATGAGCGAAATGTAGTGCTTACGTTGTCCCG
CATTTGGTACAGCGCAGTAACCGGCAAAATCGCGCCGAAGGATGTCGCTGCCGACTGGGCAATGGAGCGC
CTGCCGGCCCAGTATCAGCCCGTCATACTTGAAGCTAGACAGGCTTATCTTGGACAAGAAGAAGATCGCT
TGGCCTCGCGCGCAGATCAGTTGGAAGAATTTGTCCATTACGTAAAAGGCGAGATCACCAAGGTAGTCGG
CAAATAACTGTCAGACCAAGTTTACTCATATATACTTTAGATTGATTTAAAACTTCATTTTTAATTTAAA
AGGATCTAGGTGAAGATCCTTTTTGATAATCTCATGACCAAAATCCCTTAACGTGAGTTTTCGTTCCACT
GAGCGTCAGACCCCGTAGAAAAGATCAAAGGATCTTCTTGAGATCCTTTTTTTCTGCGCGTAATCTGCTG
CTTGCAAACAAAAAAACCACCGCTACCAGCGGTGGTTTGTTTGCCGGATCAAGAGCTACCAACTCTTTTT
CCGAAGGTAACTGGCTTCAGCAGAGCGCAGATACCAAATACTGTTCTTCTAGTGTAGCCGTAGTTAGGCC
ACCACTTCAAGAACTCTGTAGCACCGCCTACATACCTCGCTCTGCTAATCCTGTTACCAGTGGCTGCTGC
CAGTGGCGATAAGTCGTGTCTTACCGGGTTGGACTCAAGACGATAGTTACCGGATAAGGCGCAGCGGTCG
GGCTGAACGGGGGGTTCGTGCACACAGCCCAGCTTGGAGCGAACGACCTACACCGAACTGAGATACCTAC
AGCGTGAGCTATGAGAAAGCGCCACGCTTCCCGAAGGGAGAAAGGCGGACAGGTATCCGGTAAGCGGCAG
GGTCGGAACAGGAGAGCGCACGAGGGAGCTTCCAGGGGGAAACGCCTGGTATCTTTATAGTCCTGTCGGG
TTTCGCCACCTCTGACTTGAGCGTCGATTTTTGTGATGCTCGTCAGGGGGGCGGAGCCTATGGAAAAACG
CCAGCAACGCGGCCTTTTTACGGTTCCTGGCCTTTTGCTGGCCTTTTGCTCACATGTTCTTTCCTGCGTT
ATCCCCTGATTCTGTGGATAACCGTATTACCGCCTTTGAGTGAGCTGATACCGCTCGCCGCAGCCGAACG
ACCGAGCGCAGCGAGTCAGTGAGCGAGGAAGCGGAAGAGCGCCCAATACGCAAACCGCCTCTCCCCGCGC
GTTGGCCGATTCATTAATCACTCTGTGGTCTCATACTGTATAAGAGCTCATTTTTACAACAATTACCAAC
AACAACAAACAACAAACAACATTACAATTACATTTACAATTATCGATACATGGCTTCTAGCCCACCGAAG
AAGAAGCGGAAGGTCAGCTGGAAAATGTGAGACCACGAAGTGGCTCTTCAGTGGACGAAAGGGCCTCGTG
ATACGCCTATTTTTATAGGTTAATGTCATGATAATAATGGTTTCTTAGACGTCAGGTGGCACTTTTCGGG
GAAATGTGCGCGGAACCCCTATTTGTTTATTTTTCTAAATACATTCAAATATGTATCCGCTCATGAGACA
ATAACCCTGATAAATGCTTCAATAATATTGAAAAAGGAAGAGTATGCGCTCACGCAACTGGTCCAGAACC
TTGACCGAACGCAGCGGTGGTAACGGCGCAGTGGCGGTTTTCATGGCTTGTTATGACTGTTTTTTTTTGG
GGTACAGTCTATGCCTCGGGCATCCAAGCAGCAAGCGCGTTACGCCGTGGGTCGATGTTTGATGTTATG
Features (pLannotate 1.2.2; 7 found; start..end, strand, type, name):
     56..844     +  CDS            aadA: S3AD_ECOLX - Experimental evidence at protein level: Swiss-Prot protein existence level 1. Mediates bacterial resistance to the antibiotics streptomycin and spectinomycin. From Escherichia coli.
   1018..1606    +  rep_origin     ori: high-copy-number ColE1/pMB1/pBR322/pUC origin of replication
   1789..1838    +  CDS            lacI (fragment): lac repressor; lacI; The lac repressor binds to the lac operator to inhibit transcription in E. coli. This inhibition can be relieved by adding lactose or isopropyl-β-D-thiogalactopyranoside (IPTG).
   1879..1932    +  misc_feature   TMV Ω: translational enhancer from the tobacco mosaic virus 5'-leader sequence (Gallie et al., 1988)
   2109..2213    +  promoter       AmpR promoter: bla
   2204..2284    -  CDS            int (fragment): INT2_ECOLX - Protein inferred from homology: Swiss-Prot protein existence level 3. Putative integrase believed to be involved in the insertion of antibiotic resistance genes into plasmids and transposons. From Escherichia coli.
   2372..49      +  CDS            GmR (fragment) (across the origin): gentamycin acetyltransferase; aacC1; confers resistance to gentamycin
