[The description below was written by a language model from this plasmid's Addgene catalogue record and pLannotate feature annotations shown in this document.]
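Description:
pAGM5331 is a small (about 2.4 kb) level 0 part plasmid from a Golden Gate modular cloning (MoClo) toolbox for plants, built in the pICH41246 backbone. It is catalogued as a plant expression vector, but it is not an expression construct in its own right: it stores a single standardised part that is meant to be assembled with other modules into a transcription unit. It is maintained in E. coli at high copy through a ColE1/pUC-type origin and selected with spectinomycin via the aadA aminoglycoside adenylyltransferase gene. The short annotated pieces of lacI, an integrase, a gentamicin acetyltransferase and the bla promoter appear to be backbone remnants flanking the resistance cassette and cloning site rather than functional elements.

The insert combines the tobacco mosaic virus omega (Ω) 5' leader, a well-known translational enhancer used as a 5'UTR in plant expression cassettes, with the simian virus 40 nuclear localisation signal. The feature table annotates the Ω element but not the NLS, which is presumably too short to have been detected. The part was cloned through BpiI sites that were destroyed in the process, and internal BsaI and BbsI (BpiI) sites were removed by point mutation so that the sequence is compatible with type IIS assembly. According to the depositor, the insert can be released with BsaI, allowing one-pot ligation between a promoter module and a coding sequence module. The expected result is an enhanced-translation transcript encoding a protein with an N-terminal nuclear targeting signal. The record does not specify the fusion overhangs, and the plasmid carries no promoter, terminator or plant selection marker.
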