Addgene plasmid #50294: pAGM5331
Depositing lab: Sylvestre Marillonnet. Depositing organization: Leibniz Institute of Plant Biochemistry (IPB). Publication: A golden gate modular cloning toolbox for plants. Engler C, Youles M, Gruetzner R, Ehnert TM, Werner S, Jones JD, Patron NJ, Marillonnet S. ACS Synth Biol. 2014 Nov 21;3(11):839-43. doi: 10.1021/sb4001504. Epub 2014 Feb 20. PubMed 24933124.
Backbone
  Vector backbone: pICH41246
  Vector type: plant expression
Growth in bacteria
  Bacterial resistance: Spectinomycin, 50 μg/mL
  Growth temperature: 37°C
  Growth strain: DH5alpha
  Copy number: High Copy
Gene/Insert
  Gene/Insert name: 5'UTR, omega (Tobacco Mosaic Virus) + nuclear localisation signal (Simian Virus 40)
  Mutation: BsaI/BbsI sites removed by point-mutation
  Cloning method: Restriction Enzyme; 5′ cloning site BpiI (destroyed during cloning); 3′ cloning site BpiI (destroyed during cloning)
Terms and licenses: Academic/Nonprofit Terms; Industry Terms: Not Available to Industry
Depositor comments: insert can be released with BsaI
How to cite: pAGM5331 was a gift from Sylvestre Marillonnet (Addgene plasmid # 50294 ; http://n2t.net/addgene:50294 ; RRID:Addgene_50294)
