>Addgene plasmid #50294 | pAGM5331 | addgene partial sequence | sequence record 76428 | pBR322ori-F 5'-GGGAAACGCCTGGTATCTTT-3'
ATTTTTGTGATGCTCGTCAGGGGGGCGGAGCCTATGGAAAAACGCCAGCAACGCGGCCTTTTTACGGTTC
CTGGCCTTTTGCTGGCCTTTTGCTCACATGTTCTTTCCTGCGTTATCCCCTGATTCTGTGGATAACCGTA
TTACCGCCTTTGAGTGAGCTGATACCGCTCGCCGCAGCCGAACGACCGAGCGCAGCGAGTCAGTGAGCGA
GGAAGCGGAAGAGCGCCCAATACGCAAACCGCCTCTCCCCGCGCGTTGGCCGATTCATTAATCACTCTGT
GGTCTCATACTGTATAAGAGCTCATTTTTACAACAATTACCAACAACAACAAACAACAAACAACATTACA
ATTACATTTACAATTATCGATACATGGCTTCTAGCCCACCGAAGAAGAAGCGGAAGGTCAGCTGGAAAAT
GTGAGACCACGAAGTGGCTCTTCAGTGGACGAAAGGGCCTCGTGATACGCCTATTTTTATAGGTTAATGT
CATGATAATAATGGTTTCTTAGACGTCAGGTGGCACTTTTCGGGGAAATGTGCGCGGAACCCCTATTTGT
TTATTTTTCTAAATACATTCAAATATGTATCCGCTCATGAGACAATAACCCTGATAAATGCTTCAATAAT
ATTGAAAAAGGAAGAGTATGCGCTCACGCAACTGGTCCAGAACCTTGACCGAACGCAGCGGTGGTAACGG
CGCAGTGGCGGTTTTCATGGCTTGTTATGACTGTTTTTTTTTGGGGTACAGTCTATGCCTCGGGCATCCA
AGCAGCAAGCGCGTTACGCCGTGGGTCGATGTTTGATGTTATGGAGCAGCAACGATGTTACGCA
